Addgene plasmid #91548: pHH0103_TNK1-1/1-SV1/3
Purpose: Protein expression and purification of human SH3 domain construct TNK1-1/1-SV1/3
Depositing lab: Sachdev Sidhu. Depositing organization: University of Toronto. Publication: Comprehensive Analysis of the Human SH3 Domain Family Reveals a Wide Variety of Non-canonical Specificities. Teyra J, Huang H, Jain S, Guan X, Dong A, Liu Y, Tempel W, Min J, Tong Y, Kim PM, Bader GD, Sidhu SS. Structure. 2017 Oct 3;25(10):1598-1610.e3. doi: 10.1016/j.str.2017.07.017. Epub 2017 Sep 7. PubMed 28890361.
Backbone
  Vector backbone: pHH0103
  Vector type: Bacterial Expression
Growth in bacteria
  Bacterial resistance: Ampicillin, 100 μg/mL
  Growth temperature: 37°C
  Growth strain: DH5alpha
  Copy number: Low Copy
Gene/Insert
  Gene/Insert name: TNK1-1/1-SV1/3
  Species: H. sapiens (human)
  Insert size (bp): 230
  Entrez Gene: TNK1 (a.k.a. MGC46193)
  Cloning method: Restriction Enzyme; 5′ cloning site Sfi1 (unknown if destroyed); 3′ cloning site Not1 (unknown if destroyed)
Terms and licenses: Academic/Nonprofit Terms; Industry Terms: Not Available to Industry
How to cite: pHH0103_TNK1-1/1-SV1/3 was a gift from Sachdev Sidhu (Addgene plasmid # 91548 ; http://n2t.net/addgene:91548 ; RRID:Addgene_91548)
