[The description below was written by a language model from this plasmid's Addgene catalogue record and pLannotate feature annotations shown in this document.]
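Description:
pHH0103_TNK1-1/1-SV1/3 is a 6.9 kb bacterial expression plasmid built on the pHH0103 backbone for producing and purifying a human SH3 domain from the non-receptor tyrosine kinase TNK1 in E. coli. The roughly 230 bp insert was placed between SfiI and NotI sites, and the annotation identifies a 189 bp stretch of it as matching human TNK1. It sits downstream of, and presumably in frame with, an N-terminal 6xHis tag followed by Schistosoma japonicum glutathione S-transferase, so the domain should be made as a His-GST fusion that can be captured on either nickel or glutathione resin. The construct belongs to a collection covering the human SH3 domain family, prepared for a survey of their binding specificities.

Transcription is driven by the strong hybrid tac promoter under the control of a lac operator. The plasmid carries its own lacI gene behind the lacIq promoter, which raises repressor levels to keep expression tightly off until IPTG is added. A bacteriophage fd terminator lies immediately after the TNK1 fragment. Beyond it are two fragments of M13 gene III, which suggest that the backbone derives from a phage-display phagemid; they lie downstream of the terminator and do not appear to be part of the expressed fusion.

Propagation relies on a ColE1/pBR322-type origin, with the pBR322 bom region, and ampicillin selection via β-lactamase expressed from its native promoter. An f1 origin is also present, interrupting the rop gene so that only rop fragments remain, and short remnants of the tetracycline resistance gene and its promoter are annotated as well. The catalogue entry lists the plasmid as low copy.
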