Features (pLannotate 1.2.2; 21 found; start..end, strand, type, name):
     56..133     +  promoter       lacIq promoter: lacI (mutant); In the lacIq allele, a single base change in the promoter boosts expression of the lacI gene about 10-fold.
    134..1216    +  CDS            lacI: lac repressor; lacI; The lac repressor binds to the lac operator to inhibit transcription in E. coli. This inhibition can be relieved by adding lactose or isopropyl-β-D-thiogalactopyranoside (IPTG).
   1229..1250    +  protein_bind   CAP binding site: CAP binding activates transcription in the presence of cAMP. E. coli catabolite activator protein
   1269..1286    +  promoter       tet promoter (fragment): E. coli promoter for tetracycline efflux protein gene
   1459..1487    +  promoter       tac promoter: strong E. coli promoter; hybrid between the trp and lac UV5 promoters
   1495..1511    +  protein_bind   lac operator: The lac repressor binds to the lac operator to inhibit transcription in E. coli. This inhibition can be relieved by adding lactose or isopropyl-β-D-thiogalactopyranoside (IPTG). lac repressor encoded by lacI
   1596..1613    +  CDS            6xHis: 6xHis affinity tag
   1629..2282    +  CDS            GST26_SCHJA: Experimental evidence at protein level: Swiss-Prot protein existence level 1. GST isoenzymes appear to play a central role in the parasite detoxification system. Other functions are also suspected including a role in increasing the solubility of haematin in the parasite gut. From Schistosoma japonicum (Blood fluke).
   2355..2543    +  CDS            TNK1 (fragment): TNK1_HUMAN - Experimental evidence at protein level: Swiss-Prot protein existence level 1. Involved in negative regulation of cell growth. Has tumor suppressor properties. Plays a negative regulatory role in the Ras-MAPK pathway. May function in signaling pathways utilized broadly during fetal development and more selectively in adult tissues and in cells of the lymphohematopoietic system. Could specifically be involved in phospholipid signal transduction. From Homo sapiens (Human).
   2556..2603    +  terminator     fd terminator (sequence withheld): central terminator from bacteriophage fd (Otsuka and Kunisawa, 1982)
   2608..2820    +  CDS            M13 gene III (fragment) (sequence partly withheld): pIII; III; minor coat protein
   2835..3305    +  CDS            M13 gene III (fragment) (sequence partly withheld): pIII; III; minor coat protein
   3327..3397    +  CDS            TcR (fragment): tetracycline efflux protein; tet; confers resistance to tetracycline
   3639..4019    -  CDS            YPB1_ECOLX: Protein predicted: Swiss-Prot protein existence level 4. From Escherichia coli.
   4036..4187    +  CDS            rop (fragment): Rop protein, which maintains plasmids at low copy number; rop
   4223..4651    -  rep_origin     f1 ori (sequence partly withheld): f1 bacteriophage origin of replication; arrow indicates direction of (+) strand synthesis
   4660..4699    +  CDS            rop (fragment): Rop protein, which maintains plasmids at low copy number; rop
   4801..4941    +  misc_feature   bom: basis of mobility region from pBR322
   5127..5714    -  rep_origin     ori: high-copy-number ColE1/pMB1/pBR322/pUC origin of replication
   5885..6745    -  CDS            AmpR: β-lactamase; bla; confers resistance to ampicillin, carbenicillin, and related antibiotics
   6746..6850    -  promoter       AmpR promoter: bla
>Addgene plasmid #91548 | pHH0103_TNK1-1/1-SV1/3 | addgene full sequence | sequence record 192607 | Addgene NGS Result
CATTAACCTATAAAAATAGGCGTATCACGAGGCCCTTTCGTCTTCAAGAATTCCCGACACCATCGAATGG
TGCAAAACCTTTCGCGGTATGGCATGATAGCGCCCGGAAGAGAGTCAATTCAGGGTGGTGAATGTGAAAC
CAGTAACGTTATACGATGTCGCAGAGTATGCCGGTGTCTCTTATCAGACCGTTTCCCGCGTGGTGAACCA
GGCCAGCCACGTTTCTGCGAAAACGCGGGAAAAAGTGGAAGCGGCGATGGCGGAGCTGAATTACATTCCC
AACCGCGTGGCACAACAACTGGCGGGCAAACAGTCGTTGCTGATTGGCGTTGCCACCTCCAGTCTGGCCC
TGCACGCGCCGTCGCAAATTGTCGCGGCGATTAAATCTCGCGCCGATCAACTGGGTGCCAGCGTGGTGGT
GTCGATGGTAGAACGAAGCGGCGTCGAAGCCTGTAAAGCGGCGGTGCACAATCTTCTCGCGCAACGCGTC
AGTGGGCTGATCATTAACTATCCGCTGGATGACCAGGATGCCATTGCTGTGGAAGCTGCCTGCACTAATG
TTCCGGCGTTATTTCTTGATGTCTCTGACCAGACACCCATCAACAGTATTATTTTCTCCCATGAAGACGG
TACGCGACTGGGCGTGGAGCATCTGGTCGCATTGGGTCACCAGCAAATCGCGCTGTTAGCGGGCCCATTA
AGTTCTGTCTCGGCGCGTCTGCGTCTGGCTGGCTGGCATAAATATCTCACTCGCAATCAAATTCAGCCGA
TAGCGGAACGGGAAGGCGACTGGAGTGCCATGTCCGGTTTTCAACAAACCATGCAAATGCTGAATGAGGG
CATCGTTCCCACTGCGATGCTGGTTGCCAACGATCAGATGGCGCTGGGCGCAATGCGCGCCATTACCGAG
TCCGGGCTGCGCGTTGGTGCGGATATCTCGGTAGTGGGATACGACGATACCGAAGACAGCTCATGTTATA
TCCCGCCGTTAACCACCATCAAACAGGATTTTCGCCTGCTGGGGCAAACCAGCGTGGACCGCTTGCTGCA
ACTCTCTCAGGGCCAGGCGGTGAAGGGCAATCAGCTGTTGCCCGTCTCACTGGTGAAAAGAAAAACCACC
CTGGCGCCCAATACGCAAACCGCCTCTCCCCGCGCGTTGGCCGATTCATTAATGCAGCTGGCACGACAGG
TTTCCCGACTGGAAAGCGGGCAGTGAGCGCAACGCAATTAATGTAAGTTAGCTCACTCATTAGGCACAAT
TCTCATGTTTGACAGCTTATCATCGACTGCACGGTGCACCAATGCTTCTGGCGTCAGGCAGCCATCGGAA
GCTGTGGTATGGCTGTGCAGGTCGTAAATCACTGCATAATTCGTGTCGCTCAAGGCGCACTCCCGTTCTG
GATAATGTTTTTTGCGCCGACATCATAACGGTTCTGGCAAATATTCTGAAATGAGCTGTTGACAATTAAT
CATCGGCTCGTATAATGTGTGGAATTGTGAGCGGATAACAATTTCACACAGGAAACAGCCAGTCCGTTTA
GGTGTTTTCACGAGCACTTCACCAACAAGGACCATAGATTATGAAAATCGAAGAACACCATCACCATCAC
CATTCCAGCGGTAAGCTTATGTCCCCTATACTAGGTTATTGGAAAATTAAGGGCCTTGTGCAACCCACTC
GACTTCTTTTGGAATATCTTGAAGAAAAATATGAAGAGCATTTGTATGAGCGCGATGAAGGTGATAAATG
GCGAAACAAAAAGTTTGAATTGGGTTTGGAGTTTCCCAATCTTCCTTATTATATTGATGGTGATGTTAAA
TTAACACAGTCTATGGCCATCATACGTTATATAGCTGACAAGCACAACATGTTGGGTGGTTGTCCAAAAG
AGCGTGCAGAGATTTCAATGCTTGAAGGAGCGGTTTTGGATATTAGATACGGTGTTTCGAGAATTGCATA
TAGTAAAGACTTTGAAACTCTCAAAGTTGATTTTCTTAGCAAGCTACCTGAAATGCTGAAAATGTTCGAA
GATCGTTTATGTCATAAAACATATTTAAATGGTGATCATGTAACCCATCCTGACTTCATGTTGTATGACG
CTCTTGATGTTGTTTTATACATGGACCCAATGTGCCTGGATGCGTTCCCAAAATTAGTTTGTTTTAAAAA
ACGTATTGAAGCTATCCCACAAATTGATAAGTACTTGAAATCCAGCAAGTATATAGCATGGCCTTTGCAG
GGCTGGCAAGCCACGTTTGGTGGTGGCGACCATCCTCCAAAATCGGATCTGGAAGTTCTGTTCCAGGGGC
CCCTGTCCAGCGGTCTGGTTCCGCGTGGTTCCGGTACCGCGGCCCAGCCGGCCGGTCCATCTGAAGCATG
TTGTGTCCGTGATGTTACCGAACCTGGTGCATTACGTATGGAAACCGGTGATCCGATTACCGTTATTGAA
GGTTCCCCGGATTCCACCATTTGGAAAGGTCAGAACGGTCGTACCTTCAAAGTTGGTTCCTTTCCAGCAT
CTGCTGTTACCCTGGCAGATGCGGCCGCATA
[142 nt withheld, positions 2552-2693]
C
[98 nt withheld, positions 2695-2792]
AGTTTGTACTGGTGACGAAACTCAGTGTCTAGCTAGAGTGGC
[149 nt withheld, positions 2835-2983]
T
[41 nt withheld, positions 2985-3025]
T
[62 nt withheld, positions 3027-3088]
A
[35 nt withheld, positions 3090-3124]
CCTCCCTCAATCGGTTGAATGTCGCCCTTTTGTCTTTGGCGCTGGTAAACCATATGAA
[86 nt withheld, positions 3183-3268]
T
[54 nt withheld, positions 3270-3323]
CTAGCGCCGCCCTATACCTTGTCTGCCTCCCCGCGTTGCGTCGCGGTGCATGGAGCCGGGCCACCTCGAC
CTGAATGGAAGCCGGCGGCACCTCGCTAACGGATTCACCACTCCAAGAATTGGAGCCAATCAATTCTTGC
GGAGAACTGTGAATGCGCAAACCAACCCTTGGCAGAACATATCCATCGCGTCCGCCATCTCCAGCAGCCG
CACGCGGCGCATCTCGGGCAGCGTTGGGTCCTGGCCACGGGTGCGCATGATCGTGCTCCTGTCGTTGAGG
ACCCGGCTAGGCTGGCGGGGTTGCCTTACTGGTTAGCAGAATGAATCACCGATACGCGAGCGAACGTGAA
GCGACTGCTGCTGCAAAACGTCTGCGACCTGAGCAACAACATGAATGGTCTTCGGTTTCCGTGTTTCGTA
AAGTCTGGAAACGCGGAAGTCAGCGCCCTGCACCATTATGTTCCGGATCTGCATCGCAGGATGCTGCTGG
CTACCCTGTGGAACACCTACATCTGTATTAACGAAGCGCTGGCATTGACCCTGAGTGATTTTTCTCTGGT
CCCGCCGCATCCATACCGCCAGTTGTTTACCCTCACAACGTTCCAGTAACCGGGCATGTTCATCATCAGT
AACCCGTATCGTGAGCATCCTCTCTCGTTTCATCGGTATCATTACCCCCATGAACAGAAATCCCCCTTAC
ACGGAGGCATCAGTGACCAAACAGGAAAAAACCGCCCTTAACATGGCCCGCTTTATCAGAAGCCAGACAT
TAACGCTTCTGGAGAAACTCAACGAGCTGGACGCGGATGAACAGGCAGACATCTGTGAATCGCTTCACGA
CCACGCTGATGAGCTTTACCGCAGGATCCGCGAAATTGTAAGCGTTAATATTTTGTTAAAATTCGCGTTA
AATTTTTGTTAAATCAGCTCATTTTTTAACCAATAGGCCGAAATCGGCAAAATCCCTTATAAATCAAAAG
AATAGACCGAGATAGGGT
[37 nt withheld, positions 4322-4358]
AAAGAACGTGGACTCCAACGTCAAAGG
[49 nt withheld, positions 4386-4434]
T
[91 nt withheld, positions 4436-4526]
G
[124 nt withheld, positions 4528-4651]
CGCGGATCCTGCCTCGCGCGTTTCGGTGATGACGGTGAAAACCTCTGACACATGCAGCTCCCGGAGACGG
TCACAGCTTGTCTGTAAGCGGATGCCGGGAGCAGACAAGCCCGTCAGGGCGCGTCAGCGGGTGTTGGCGG
GTGTCGGGGCGCAGCCATGACCCAGTCACGTAGCGATAGCGGAGTGTATACTGGCTTAACTATGCGGCAT
CAGAGCAGATTGTACTGAGAGTGCACCATATGCGGTGTGAAATACCGCACAGATGCGTAAGGAGAAAATA
CCGCATCAGGCGCTCTTCCGCTTCCTCGCTCACTGACTCGCTGCGCTCGGTCGTTCGGCTGCGGCGAGCG
GTATCAGCTCACTCAAAGGCGGTAATACGGTTATCCACAGAATCAGGGGATAACGCAGGAAAGAACATGT
GAGCAAAAGGCCAGCAAAAGGCCAGGAACCGTAAAAAGGCCGCGTTGCTGGCGTTTTTCCATAGGCTCCG
CCCCCCTGACGAGCATCACAAAAATCGACGCTCAAGTCAGAGGTGGCGAAACCCGACAGGACTATAAAGA
TACCAGGGTTTCCCCCTGGAAGCTCCCTCGTGCGCTCTCCTGTTCCGACCCTGCCGCTTACCGGATACCT
GTCCGCCTTTCTCCCTTCGGGAAGCGTGGCGCTTTCTCATAGCTCACGCTGTAGGTATCTCAGTTCGGTG
TAGGTCGTTCGCTCCAAGCTGGGCTGTGTGCACGAACCCCCCGTTCAGCCCGACCGCTGCGCCTTATCCG
GTAACTATCGTCTTGAGTCCAACCCGGTAAGACACGACTTATCGCCACTGGCAGCAGCCACTGGTAACAG
GATTAGCAGAGCGAGGTATGTAGGCGGTGCTACAGAGTTCTTGAAGTGGTGGCCTAACTACGGCTACACT
AGAAGGACAGTATTTGGTATCTGCGCTCTGCTGAAGCCAGTTACCTTCGGAAAAAGAGTTGGTAGCTCTT
GATCCGGCAAACAAACCACCGCTGGTAGCGGTGGTTTTTTTGTTTGCAAGCAGCAGATTACGCGCAGAAA
AAAAGGATCTCAAGAAGATCCTTTGATCTTTTCTACGGGGTCTGACGCTCAGTGGAACGAAAACTCACGT
TAAGGGATTTTGGTCATGAGATTATCAAAAAGGATCTTCACCTAGATCCTTTTAAATTAAAAATGAAGTT
TTAAATCAATCTAAAGTATATATGAGTAAACTTGGTCTGACAGTTACCAATGCTTAATCAGTGAGGCACC
TATCTCAGCGATCTGTCTATTTCGTTCATCCATAGTTGCCTGACTCCCCGTCGTGTAGATAACTACGATA
CGGGAGGGCTTACCATCTGGCCCCAGTGCTGCAATGATACCGCGAGACCCACGCTCACCGGCTCCAGATT
TATCAGCAATAAACCAGCCAGCCGGAAGGGCCGAGCGCAGAAGTGGTCCTGCAACTTTATCCGCCTCCAT
CCAGTCTATTAATTGTTGCCGGGAAGCTAGAGTAAGTAGTTCGCCAGTTAATAGTTTGCGCAACGTTGTT
GCCATTGCTGCAGGCATCGTGGTGTCACGCTCGTCGTTTGGTATGGCTTCATTCAGCTCCGGTTCCCAAC
GATCAAGGCGAGTTACATGATCCCCCATGTTGTGCAAAAAAGCGGTTAGCTCCTTCGGTCCTCCGATCGT
TGTCAGAAGTAAGTTGGCCGCAGTGTTATCACTCATGGTTATGGCAGCACTGCATAATTCTCTTACTGTC
ATGCCATCCGTAAGATGCTTTTCTGTGACTGGTGAGTACTCAACCAAGTCATTCTGAGAATAGTGTATGC
GGCGACCGAGTTGCTCTTGCCCGGCGTCAACACGGGATAATACCGCGCCACATAGCAGAACTTTAAAAGT
GCTCATCATTGGAAAACGTTCTTCGGGGCGAAAACTCTCAAGGATCTTACCGCTGTTGAGATCCAGTTCG
ATGTAACCCACTCGTGCACCCAACTGATCTTCAGCATCTTTTACTTTCACCAGCGTTTCTGGGTGAGCAA
AAACAGGAAGGCAAAATGCCGCAAAAAAGGGAATAAGGGCGACACGGAAATGTTGAATACTCATACTCTT
CCTTTTTCAATATTATTGAAGCATTTATCAGGGTTATTGTCTCATGAGCGGATACATATTTGAATGTATT
TAGAAAAATAAACAAATAGGGGTTCCGCGCACATTTCCCCGAAAAGTGCCACCTGACGTCTAAGAAACCA
TTATTATCATGA
