>Addgene plasmid #91548 | pHH0103_TNK1-1/1-SV1/3 | depositor partial sequence | sequence record 176036 | insert sequence
GGTACCGAATTCGGATCCGCGCGCTGGGTCCATCTGAAGCATGTTGTGTCCGTGATGTTACCGAACCTGG
TGCATTACGTATGGAAACCGGTGATCCGATTACCGTTATTGAAGGTTCCCCGGATTCCACCATTTGGAAA
GGTCAGAACGGTCGTACCTTCAAAGTTGGTTCCTTTCCAGCATCTGCTGTTACCCTGGCAGATGCGGCCG
CTAGCTAAGTCGACGAGCTC
